>Addgene plasmid #16362 | pcDNA3.1 Foxp1A | addgene full sequence | sequence record 189878 | Addgene NGS Result
TCGACGGATCGGGAGATCTCCCGATCCCCTATGGTGCACTCTCAGTACAATCTGCTCTGATGCCGCATAG
TTAAGCCAGTATCTGCTCCCTGCTTGTGTGTTGGAGGTCGCTGAGTAGTGCGCGAGCAAAATTTAAGCTA
CAACAAGGCAAGGCTTGACCGACAATTGCATGAAGAATCTGCTTAGGGTTAGGCGTTTTGCGCTGCTTCG
CGATGTACGGGCCAGATATACGCGTTGACATTGATTATTGACTAGTTATTAATAGTAATCAATTACGGGG
TCATTAGTTCATAGCCCATATATGGAGTTCCGCGTTACATAACTTACGGTAAATGGCCCGCCTGGCTGAC
CGCCCAACGACCCCCGCCCATTGACGTCAATAATGACGTATGTTCCCATAGTAACGCCAATAGGGACTTT
CCATTGACGTCAATGGGTGGAGTATTTACGGTAAACTGCCCACTTGGCAGTACATCAAGTGTATCATATG
CCAAGTACGCCCCCTATTGACGTCAATGACGGTAAATGGCCCGCCTGGCATTATGCCCAGTACATGACCT
TATGGGACTTTCCTACTTGGCAGTACATCTACGTATTAGTCATCGCTATTACCATGGTGATGCGGTTTTG
GCAGTACATCAATGGGCGTGGATAGCGGTTTGACTCACGGGGATTTCCAAGTCTCCACCCCATTGACGTC
AATGGGAGTTTGTTTTGGCACCAAAATCAACGGGACTTTCCAAAATGTCGTAACAACTCCGCCCCATTGA
CGCAAATGGGCGGTAGGCGTGTACGGTGGGAGGTCTATATAAGCAGAGCTCTCTGGCTAACTAGAGAACC
CACTGCTTACTGGCTTATCGAAATTAATACGACTCACTATAGGGAGACCCAAGCTTGGTACCGAGCTCGG
ATCCACCATGGGTTATCCATATGATGTTCCAGATTATGCTATGCAAGAATCTGGGTCTGAGACAAAAAGT
AACGGATCGGCCATCCAGAACGGGTCCAGCGGTGGCAACCACTTACTAGAGTGCGGGGCACTTCGTGACA
CTCGGTCCAACGGAGAGGCACCAGCGGTGGACCTGGGGGCAGCCGACCTTGCCCACGTCCAGCAGCAGCA
ACAGCAGGCCCTGCAGGTGGCAAGGCAGCTCCTCCTTCAGCAGCAGCAACAGCAGCAGCAGCAACAGCAG
CAGCAGCAGCAGCAGCAACAGCAGCAACAGCAGCAGCAACAACAGCAGCAGCAGCAACAGCAGCAGCAGC
AGCAGCAAGTTAGTGGATTAAAGTCTCCCAAGAGGAATGACAAGCAACCAGCTCTTCAGGTTCCCGTGTC
AGTGGCTATGATGACACCTCAGGTTATCACTCCTCAACAAATGCAGCAGATCCTCCAGCAGCAGGTGCTG
AGCCCCCAGCAGCTCCAGGTTCTCCTCCAGCAGCAGCAGGCCCTCATGCTTCAACAGCAGCAGCTTCAAG
AATTTTATAAAAAACAACAGGAACAGTTGCAGCTTCAACTTCTCCAACAGCAACATGCTGGAAAACAGCC
GAAAGAGCAGCAGCAGGTGGCTACCCAGCAGTTGGCTTTCCAGCAGCAGCTTCTCCAGATGCAGCAGCTG
CAGCAGCAGCACCTCTTGTCTCTCCAGCGCCAAGGCCTCCTAACAATTCAGCCGGGGCAGCCTGCCCTTC
CCCTCCAACCCCTCGCTCAAGGCATGATTCCAACGGAACTGCAGCAGCTCTGGAAAGAAGTGACAAGTGC
CCACACTGCAGAGGAAACCACAAGCAGCAACCACAGCAGCCTAGACCTGACCAGCACATGTGTCTCGTCC
TCGGCACCTTCCAAGTCCTCCCTAATCATGAACCCGCATGCCTCTACCAATGGACAGCTCTCGGTCCACA
CTCCCAAAAGGGAAAGCTTGTCCCACGAGGAGCACCCCCACAGCCACCCTCTCTATGGACATGGCGTATG
CAAGTGGCCAGGCTGTGAGGCGGTTTGTGACGACTTCCCAGCCTTTCTAAAACATCTCAACAGTGAGCAT
GCGCTGGACGATAGAAGCACAGCTCAATGTAGAGTACAAATGCAGGTTGTACAGCAGTTAGAGCTACAGC
TTGCAAAAGACAAAGAGCGCCTGCAAGCCATGATGACCCACCTGCATGTGAAGTCTACAGAACCCAAAGC
TGCCCCTCAGCCCCTGAATCTGGTATCAAGTGTCACCCTCTCCAAGTCTGCCTCAGAGGCTTCTCCACAG
AGCTTACCTCATACTCCAACAACCCCCACCGCCCCCCTGACTCCTGTCACCCAAGGCCCCTCCGTCATCA
CCACCACCAGCATGCACACGGTGGGACCTATCCGCAGGCGGTACTCAGACAAATACAACGTGCCCATTTC
TTCAGCAGATATTGCGCAGAACCAAGAATTTTATAAGAACGCGGAAGTTAGACCACCATTTACATATGCA
TCTTTAATCAGGCAGGCCATTCTCGAATCTCCAGAAAAGCAGCTAACACTAAACGAAATCTATAACTGGT
TCACACGAATGTTTGCTTACTTCCGACGCAATGCAGCCACGTGGAAGAATGCAGTGCGTCATAATCTTAG
TCTCCACAAGTGTTTTGTGCGAGTAGAGAACGTTAAAGGGGCAGTATGGACAGTGGATGAAGTAGAGTTC
CAAAAACGGAGGCCACAAAAGATCAGTGGTAACCCTTCCCTTATTAAAAACATGCAGAGCAGCCACGCCT
ACTGCACACCTCTCAATGCAGCTTTACAGGCTTCCATGGCTGAGAATAGTATACCTCTGTACACTACCGC
TTCCATGGGAAATCCCACTCTGGGCAGCCTGGCCAGTGCCATCCGGGAGGAGCTGAACGGGGCCATGGAG
CACACCAACAGCAACGAGAGTGACAGCAGTCCAGGCAGATCCCCTATGCAAGCTGTGCACCCCATACACG
TCAAAGAAGAACCCCTCGACCCCGAGGAAGCTGAAGGCCCTCTGTCCTTAGTGACAACAGCCAACCACAG
TCCAGATTTTGACCATGACAGAGATTACGAAGACGAACCAGTAAATGAGGACATGGAGTGACTCGAGCAT
GCATCTAGAGGGCCCTATTCTATAGTGTCACCTAAATGCTAGAGCTCGCTGATCAGCCTCGACTGTGCCT
TCTAGTTGCCAGCCATCTGTTGTTTGCCCCTCCCCCGTGCCTTCCTTGACCCTGGAAGGTGCCACTCCCA
CTGTCCTTTCCTAATAAAATGAGGAAATTGCATCGCATTGTCTGAGTAGGTGTCATTCTATTCTGGGGGG
TGGGGTGGGGCAGGACAGCAAGGGGGAGGATTGGGAAGACAATAGCAGGCATGCTGGGGATGCGGTGGGC
TCTATGGCTTCTGAGGCGGAAAGAACCAGCTGGGGCTCTAGGGGGTATCCCC
[124 nt withheld, positions 3413-3536]
C
[91 nt withheld, positions 3538-3628]
A
[49 nt withheld, positions 3630-3678]
CCTTTGACGTTGGAGTCCACGTTCTTT
[37 nt withheld, positions 3706-3742]
ACCCTATCTCGGTCTATTCTTTTGATTTATAAGGGATTTTGCCGATTTCGGCCTATTGGTTAAAAAATGA
GCTGATTTAACAAAAATTTAACGCGAATTAATTCTGTGGAATGTGTGTCAGTTAGGGTGTGGAAAGTCCC
CAGGCTCCCCAGCAGGCAGAAGTATGCAAAGCATGCATCTCAATTAGTCAGCAACCAGGTGTGGAAAGTC
CCCAGGCTCCCCAGCAGGCAGAAGTATGCAAAGCATGCATCTCAATTAGTCAGCAACCATAGTCCCGCCC
CTAACTCCGCCCATCCCGCCCCTAACTCCGCCCAGTTCCGCCCATTCTCCGCCCCATGGCTGACTAATTT
TTTTTATTTATGCAGAGGCCGAGGCCGCCTCTGCCTCTGAGCTATTCCAGAAGTAGTGAGGAGGCTTTTT
TGGAGGCCTAGGCTTTTGCAAAAAGCTCCCGGGAGCTTGTATATCCATTTTCGGATCTGATCAAGAGACA
GGATGAGGATCGTTTCGCATGATTGAACAAGATGGATTGCACGCAGGTTCTCCGGCCGCTTGGGTGGAGA
GGCTATTCGGCTATGACTGGGCACAACAGACAATCGGCTGCTCTGATGCCGCCGTGTTCCGGCTGTCAGC
GCAGGGGCGCCCGGTTCTTTTTGTCAAGACCGACCTGTCCGGTGCCCTGAATGAACTGCAGGACGAGGCA
GCGCGGCTATCGTGGCTGGCCACGACGGGCGTTCCTTGCGCAGCTGTGCTCGACGTTGTCACTGAAGCGG
GAAGGGACTGGCTGCTATTGGGCGAAGTGCCGGGGCAGGATCTCCTGTCATCTCACCTTGCTCCTGCCGA
GAAAGTATCCATCATGGCTGATGCAATGCGGCGGCTGCATACGCTTGATCCGGCTACCTGCCCATTCGAC
CACCAAGCGAAACATCGCATCGAGCGAGCACGTACTCGGATGGAAGCCGGTCTTGTCGATCAGGATGATC
TGGACGAAGAGCATCAGGGGCTCGCGCCAGCCGAACTGTTCGCCAGGCTCAAGGCGCGCATGCCCGACGG
CGAGGATCTCGTCGTGACCCATGGCGATGCCTGCTTGCCGAATATCATGGTGGAAAATGGCCGCTTTTCT
GGATTCATCGACTGTGGCCGGCTGGGTGTGGCGGACCGCTATCAGGACATAGCGTTGGCTACCCGTGATA
TTGCTGAAGAGCTTGGCGGCGAATGGGCTGACCGCTTCCTCGTGCTTTACGGTATCGCCGCTCCCGATTC
GCAGCGCATCGCCTTCTATCGCCTTCTTGACGAGTTCTTCTGAGCGGGACTCTGGGGTTCGAAATGACCG
ACCAAGCGACGCCCAACCTGCCATCACGAGATTTCGATTCCACCGCCGCCTTCTATGAAAGGTTGGGCTT
CGGAATCGTTTTCCGGGACGCCGGCTGGATGATCCTCCAGCGCGGGGATCTCATGCTGGAGTTCTTCGCC
CACCCCAACTTGTTTATTGCAGCTTATAATGGTTACAAATAAAGCAATAGCATCACAAATTTCACAAATA
AAGCATTTTTTTCACTGCATTCTAGTTGTGGTTTGTCCAAACTCATCAATGTATCTTATCATGTCTGTAT
ACCGTCGACCTCTAGCTAGAGCTTGGCGTAATCATGGTCATAGCTGTTTCCTGTGTGAAATTGTTATCCG
CTCACAATTCCACACAACATACGAGCCGGAAGCATAAAGTGTAAAGCCTGGGGTGCCTAATGAGTGAGCT
AACTCACATTAATTGCGTTGCGCTCACTGCCCGCTTTCCAGTCGGGAAACCTGTCGTGCCAGCTGCATTA
ATGAATCGGCCAACGCGCGGGGAGAGGCGGTTTGCGTATTGGGCGCTCTTCCGCTTCCTCGCTCACTGAC
TCGCTGCGCTCGGTCGTTCGGCTGCGGCGAGCGGTATCAGCTCACTCAAAGGCGGTAATACGGTTATCCA
CAGAATCAGGGGATAACGCAGGAAAGAACATGTGAGCAAAAGGCCAGCAAAAGGCCAGGAACCGTAAAAA
GGCCGCGTTGCTGGCGTTTTTCCATAGGCTCCGCCCCCCTGACGAGCATCACAAAAATCGACGCTCAAGT
CAGAGGTGGCGAAACCCGACAGGACTATAAAGATACCAGGCGTTTCCCCCTGGAAGCTCCCTCGTGCGCT
CTCCTGTTCCGACCCTGCCGCTTACCGGATACCTGTCCGCCTTTCTCCCTTCGGGAAGCGTGGCGCTTTC
TCATAGCTCACGCTGTAGGTATCTCAGTTCGGTGTAGGTCGTTCGCTCCAAGCTGGGCTGTGTGCACGAA
CCCCCCGTTCAGCCCGACCGCTGCGCCTTATCCGGTAACTATCGTCTTGAGTCCAACCCGGTAAGACACG
ACTTATCGCCACTGGCAGCAGCCACTGGTAACAGGATTAGCAGAGCGAGGTATGTAGGCGGTGCTACAGA
GTTCTTGAAGTGGTGGCCTAACTACGGCTACACTAGAAGAACAGTATTTGGTATCTGCGCTCTGCTGAAG
CCAGTTACCTTCGGAAAAAGAGTTGGTAGCTCTTGATCCGGCAAACAAACCACCGCTGGTAGCGGTGGTT
TTTTTGTTTGCAAGCAGCAGATTACGCGCAGAAAAAAAGGATCTCAAGAAGATCCTTTGATCTTTTCTAC
GGGGTCTGACGCTCAGTGGAACGAAAACTCACGTTAAGGGATTTTGGTCATGAGATTATCAAAAAGGATC
TTCACCTAGATCCTTTTAAATTAAAAATGAAGTTTTAAATCAATCTAAAGTATATATGAGTAAACTTGGT
CTGACAGTTACCAATGCTTAATCAGTGAGGCACCTATCTCAGCGATCTGTCTATTTCGTTCATCCATAGT
TGCCTGACTCCCCGTCGTGTAGATAACTACGATACGGGAGGGCTTACCATCTGGCCCCAGTGCTGCAATG
ATACCGCGAGACCCACGCTCACCGGCTCCAGATTTATCAGCAATAAACCAGCCAGCCGGAAGGGCCGAGC
GCAGAAGTGGTCCTGCAACTTTATCCGCCTCCATCCAGTCTATTAATTGTTGCCGGGAAGCTAGAGTAAG
TAGTTCGCCAGTTAATAGTTTGCGCAACGTTGTTGCCATTGCTACAGGCATCGTGGTGTCACGCTCGTCG
TTTGGTATGGCTTCATTCAGCTCCGGTTCCCAACGATCAAGGCGAGTTACATGATCCCCCATGTTGTGCA
AAAAAGCGGTTAGCTCCTTCGGTCCTCCGATCGTTGTCAGAAGTAAGTTGGCCGCAGTGTTATCACTCAT
GGTTATGGCAGCACTGCATAATTCTCTTACTGTCATGCCATCCGTAAGATGCTTTTCTGTGACTGGTGAG
TACTCAACCAAGTCATTCTGAGAATAGTGTATGCGGCGACCGAGTTGCTCTTGCCCGGCGTCAATACGGG
ATAATACCGCGCCACATAGCAGAACTTTAAAAGTGCTCATCATTGGAAAACGTTCTTCGGGGCGAAAACT
CTCAAGGATCTTACCGCTGTTGAGATCCAGTTCGATGTAACCCACTCGTGCACCCAACTGATCTTCAGCA
TCTTTTACTTTCACCAGCGTTTCTGGGTGAGCAAAAACAGGAAGGCAAAATGCCGCAAAAAAGGGAATAA
GGGCGACACGGAAATGTTGAATACTCATACTCTTCCTTTTTCAATATTATTGAAGCATTTATCAGGGTTA
TTGTCTCATGAGCGGATACATATTTGAATGTATTTAGAAAAATAAACAAATAGGGGTTCCGCGCACATTT
CCCCGAAAAGTGCCACCTGACG
Features (pLannotate 1.2.2; 21 found; start..end, strand, type, name):
     30..82      -  misc_feature   bom (fragment): basis of mobility region from pBR322
    237..616     +  enhancer       CMV enhancer: human cytomegalovirus immediate early enhancer
    617..820     +  promoter       CMV promoter: human cytomegalovirus (CMV) immediate early promoter
    816..849     +  LTR            5' LTR (truncated) (fragment): truncated 5' long terminal repeat (LTR) from HIV-1
    865..883     +  promoter       T7 promoter: promoter for bacteriophage T7 RNA polymerase
    951..3068    +  CDS            Foxp1: FOXP1_MOUSE - Experimental evidence at protein level: Swiss-Prot protein existence level 1. [Isoform 5]: Involved in transcriptional regulation in embryonic stem cells (ESCs). Stimulates expression of transcription factors that are required for pluripotency and decreases expression of differentiation-associated genes. Has distinct DNA-binding specifities as compared to the canonical form and preferentially binds DNA with the sequence 5'-CGATACAA-3' (or closely related sequences) (By similarity). Promotes ESC self-renewal and pluripotency (PubMed:21924763). From Mus musculus (Mouse).
   3099..3117    -  promoter       SP6 promoter: promoter for bacteriophage SP6 RNA polymerase
   3143..3367    +  polyA_signal   bGH poly(A) signal: bovine growth hormone polyadenylation signal
   3371..3392    +  promoter       SV40 promoter (fragment): SV40 enhancer and early promoter
   3413..3841    +  rep_origin     f1 ori (sequence partly withheld): f1 bacteriophage origin of replication; arrow indicates direction of (+) strand synthesis
   3855..4184    +  promoter       SV40 promoter: SV40 enhancer and early promoter
   4251..5042    +  CDS            neo: KKA2_KLEPN - Also known as kan, nptII. Experimental evidence at protein level: Swiss-Prot protein existence level 1. Resistance to kanamycin, neomycin, paromomycin, ribostamycin, butirosin and gentamicin B. From Klebsiella pneumoniae.
   5066..5224    +  CDS            ble (fragment): BLE_KLEPN - Experimental evidence at protein level: Swiss-Prot protein existence level 1. Binding protein with a strong affinity to the bleomycin family of antibiotics. Binds to CL990; an antimitotic-antibiotic compound. From Klebsiella pneumoniae.
   5219..5340    +  polyA_signal   SV40 poly(A) signal: SV40 polyadenylation signal
   5413..5429    -  protein_bind   lac operator: The lac repressor binds to the lac operator to inhibit transcription in E. coli. This inhibition can be relieved by adding lactose or isopropyl-β-D-thiogalactopyranoside (IPTG). lac repressor encoded by lacI
   5437..5467    -  promoter       lac promoter: promoter for the E. coli lac operon
   5482..5503    -  protein_bind   CAP binding site: CAP binding activates transcription in the presence of cAMP. E. coli catabolite activator protein
   5516..5608    -  CDS            lacI (fragment): lac repressor; lacI; The lac repressor binds to the lac operator to inhibit transcription in E. coli. This inhibition can be relieved by adding lactose or isopropyl-β-D-thiogalactopyranoside (IPTG).
   5791..6379    -  rep_origin     ori: high-copy-number ColE1/pMB1/pBR322/pUC origin of replication
   6550..7410    -  CDS            AmpR: β-lactamase; bla; confers resistance to ampicillin, carbenicillin, and related antibiotics
   7411..7515    -  promoter       AmpR promoter: bla
