[The description below was written by a language model from this plasmid's Addgene catalogue record and pLannotate feature annotations shown in this document.]
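Description:
pcDNA3.1 Foxp1A is a mammalian expression plasmid built on the Invitrogen pcDNA3.1 backbone and carrying the mouse Foxp1 coding sequence (the Foxp1A form), a forkhead-family transcription factor. The insert was placed between the BamHI and XhoI sites of the polylinker, both of which are retained. The catalogue entry states that the protein carries an N-terminal HA epitope tag. The feature table does not annotate the tag separately, although a short unannotated stretch lies between the T7 promoter and the start of the Foxp1 match. The full sequenced record is about 7.5 kb, with the Foxp1 open reading frame occupying roughly 2.1 kb.

Expression in mammalian cells is driven by the human cytomegalovirus immediate-early enhancer and promoter and terminated by the bovine growth hormone polyadenylation signal. T7 and SP6 phage promoters flank the insert and can serve for in vitro transcription or as priming sites. A separate cassette, in which the SV40 early promoter drives the neomycin phosphotransferase gene followed by an SV40 poly(A) signal, allows G418 selection of stably transfected cells. In E. coli the plasmid is maintained at high copy through a ColE1/pUC-type origin and selected with ampicillin via the bla gene. An f1 origin is also present for single-stranded DNA production. Several short annotations (HIV-1 LTR, ble, lacI, bom and an extra SV40 promoter fragment) are partial matches typical of backbone remnants rather than functional elements.

The construct suits transient or stable overexpression of HA-tagged Foxp1 in mammalian cells, and the associated publication concerns the role of Foxp1 as a transcriptional regulator of B cell development.
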