Addgene plasmid #16362: pcDNA3.1 Foxp1A
Depositing lab: Anjana Rao. Depositing organization: Boston Children's Hospital. Publication: Foxp1 is an essential transcriptional regulator of B cell development. Hu H, Wang B, Borde M, Nardone J, Maika S, Allred L, Tucker PW, Rao A. Nat Immunol. 2006 Aug . 7(8):819-26. 10.1038/ni1358 PubMed 16819554.
Backbone
  Vector backbone: pcDNA3.1
  Backbone manufacturer: Invitrogen
  Backbone size w/o insert (bp): 5400
  Vector type: Mammalian Expression
  Selectable markers: Neomycin (select with G418)
Growth in bacteria
  Bacterial resistance: Ampicillin, 100 μg/mL
  Growth temperature: 37°C
  Growth strain: DH5alpha
  Copy number: High Copy
Gene/Insert
  Gene/Insert name: FOXP1A (alt name: Foxp1)
  Species: M. musculus (mouse)
  Entrez Gene: Foxp1 (a.k.a. 3110052D19Rik, 4932443N09Rik)
  Promoter: CMV
  Tag / fusion protein: HA (N terminal on insert)
  Cloning method: Restriction Enzyme; 5′ cloning site BamHI (not destroyed); 3′ cloning site XhoI (not destroyed)
  Sequencing primers: 5′ CMV-F
Terms and licenses: Academic/Nonprofit Terms; Industry Terms: Not Available to Industry
How to cite: pcDNA3.1 Foxp1A was a gift from Anjana Rao (Addgene plasmid # 16362 ; http://n2t.net/addgene:16362 ; RRID:Addgene_16362)
