>Addgene plasmid #16362 | pcDNA3.1 Foxp1A | addgene partial sequence | sequence record 22715 | CMV-F 5'-CGCAAATGGGCGGTAGGCGTG-3'
AGCTCTCTGGCTAACTAGAGAACCCACTGCTTACTGGCTTATCGAAATTAATACGACTCACTATAGGGAG
ACCCAAGCTTGGTACCGAGCTCGGATCCACCATGGGTTATCCATATGATGTTCCAGATTATGCTATGCAA
GAATCTGGGTCTGAGACAAAAAGTAACGGATCGGCCATCCAGAACGGGTCCAGCGGTGGCAACCACTTAC
TAGAGTGCGGGGCACTTCGTGACACTCGGTCCAACGGAGAGGCACCAGCGGTGGACCTGGGGGCAGCCGA
CCTTGCCCACGTCCAGCAGCAGCAACAGCAGGCCCTGCAGGTGGCAAGGCAGCTCCTCCTTCAGCAGCAG
CAACAGCAGCAGCAGCAACAGCAGCAGCAGCAGCAGCAGCAACAGCAGCAACAGCAGCAGCAACAACAGC
AGCAGCAGCAACAGCAGCAGCAGCAGCAGCAAGTTAGTGGATTAAAGTCTCCCAAGAGGAATGACAAGCA
ACCAGCTCTTCAGGTTCCCGTGTCAGTGGCTATGATGACACCTCAGGTTATCACTCCTCAACAAATGCAG
CAGATCCTCCAGCAGCAGGTGCTGAGCCCCCAGCAGCTCCAGGTTCTCCTCCAGCAGCAGCAGGCCCTCA
TGCTTCAACAGCAGCAGCTTCAAGAATTTTATAAAAAACAACAGGAACAGTTGCAGCTTCAACTTCTCCA
ACAGCAACATGCTGGAAAACAGCCGAAAGAGCAGCAGCAGGTGGCTACCCAGCAGTTGGCTTTCCAGCAG
C
